>Addgene plasmid #73951 | pCAG-GFP-PQRv3-RFP | addgene partial sequence | sequence record 141728 | pCAG-F 5'-GCAACGTGCTGGTTATTGTG-3'
ATGGTGTCCAAAGGAGAAGAACTGTTCACTGGCGTCGTGCCCATTCTGGTGGAGCTCGACGGGGATGTGA
ACGGGCATAAATTTAGTGTGAGAGGGGAGGGCGAGGGCGATGCCACTAACGGGAAGCTTACCCTCAAGTT
CATTTGTACCACCGGCAAGCTTCCTGTCCCCTGGCCTACCCTCGTCACCACACTCACATACGGCGTGCAG
TGCTTTTCCAGGTACCCAGACCACATGAAGCGGCACGACTTCTTTAAGTCCGCCATGCCCGAGGGATACG
TGCAGGAGCGGACCATCAGCTTTAAGGATGACGGGACATACAAGACAAGAGCCGAGGTGAAGTTCGAGGG
GGACACTCTGGTGAACCGGATTGAGCTGAAGGGGATTGATTTTAAGGAGGATGGGAACATCCTGGGCCAC
AAGCTGGAGTACAACTTTAACTCCCATAACGTGTACATCACCGCCGACAAGCAGAAGAACGGGATCAAAG
CCAACTTCAAGATCCGGCACAACGTCGAAGATGGCAGCGTCCAGCTGGCCGATCACTACCAGCAAAACAC
ACCAATTGGGGACGGACCCGTGCTGTTGCCCGACAACCACTACTTGAGCACACAGAGCGTCTTGAGCAAA
GACCCAAACGAGAAGAGGGATCACATGGTCTTGACGGAGAGGGTGACTGCCGCTGGGATTACACACGGCA
TGGACGAGCTCTTAAGGGAAGCGGAGCGACGAATTTTAGTCTACTGAAACAAGCGGGAGACGTGGAGGAA
AACCCTGGACCTATGGTGTCTAAGGGCGAAGAGCTGATTAAGGAGAACATGCACATGAAGCTGTACATGG
AGGGCACCGTGAACAACCACCACTTCAAGTGCACATCCGAGGGCGAAGGCAAGCCCTACGAGGGCACCCA
GACCATGAGAATCAAGGTGGTCGAGGGCGGCCCTCTCCCCTTCGCCTTCGACATCCTGGCTACCAGCTTC
ATGTACGGCAGCAGAACCTTCATCAACCACACCCAGGGCATCCCCGATTTCTTTAAGCAGTCCTTCCCTG
A
