>Addgene plasmid #73951 | pCAG-GFP-PQRv3-RFP | addgene partial sequence | sequence record 141729 | rb_glob_PA_term-R 5'-CCCATATGTCCTTCCGAGTG-3'
TCCAACACACTATTGCAATGAAAATAAATTTCCTTTATTAGCCAGAAGCCAGATGCTCAAGGGGCTTCAT
GATGTCCCCATAATTTTTGGCAGAGGGAAAAAGATCTCAGTGGTATTTGTGAGCCAGGGCATTGGCCACA
CCAGCCACCACCTTCTGATAGGCAGCCTGCACCTGAGGAGTTTACTTGTACAGCTCGTCCATGCCATTAA
GTTTGTGCCCCAGTTTGCTAGGGAGGTCGCAGTATCTGGCCACAGCCACCTCGTGCTGCTCGACGTAGGT
CTCTTTGTCGGCCTCCTTGATTCTTTCCAGTCTGTGGTCCACATAGTAGACGCCGGGCATCTTGAGGTTC
TTAGCGGGTTTCTTGGATCTGTATGTGGTCTTGAAGTTGCAGATCAGGTGGCCCCCGCCCACGAGCTTCA
GGGCCATGTCGGTTCTGCCTTCCAGGCCGCCGTCAGCGGGGTACAGCATCTCGGTGTTGGCCTCCCAGCC
GAGTGTTTTCTTCTGCATCACAGGGCCGTTGGATGGGAAGTTCACCCCTCTGATCTTGACGTTGTAGATG
AGGCAGCCGTCCTGGAGGCTGGTGTCCTGGGTAGCGGTCAGCACGCCCCCGTCTTCGTATGTGGTGACTC
TCTCCCATGTGAAGCCCTCAGGGAAGGACTGCTTAAAGAAATCGGGGATGCCCTGGGTGTGGTTGATGAA
GGTTCTGCTGCCGTACATGAAGCTGGTAGCCAGGATGTCGAAGGCGAAGGGGAGAGGGCCGCCCTCGACC
ACCTTGATTCTCATGGTCTGGGTGCCCTCGTAGGGCTTGCCTTCGCCCTCGGATGTGCACTTGAAGTGGT
GGTTGTTCACGGTGCCCTCCATGTACAGCTTCATGTGCATGTTCTCCTTAATCAGCTCTTCGCCCTTAGA
CACCATAGGTCCAGGGTTTTCCTCCACGTCTCCCGCTTGTTTCAGTAGACTAAAATTCGTCGCTCCGCTT
CCCTTAAGAGCTCGTCCATGCCGTGTGTAATCCCAGCGGCAGTCACCCT
