>Addgene plasmid #73951 | pCAG-GFP-PQRv3-RFP | addgene partial sequence | sequence record 169773 | Addgene partial plasmid next-generation sequencing result (a portion of the CAG promoter is not represented)
GGCTGTCCGCGGGGGGACGGCTGCCTTCGGGGGGGACGGGGCAGGGCGGGGTTCGGCTTCTGGCGTGTGA
CCGGCGGCTCTAGAGCCTCTGCTAACCATGTTCATGCCTTCTTCTTTTTCCTACAGCTCCTGGGCAACGT
GCTGGTTATTGTGCTGTCTCATCATTTTGGCAAAGAATTCTGAGCCGCCACCATGGCCAATTTAATGGTG
TCCAAAGGAGAAGAACTGTTCACTGGCGTCGTGCCCATTCTGGTGGAGCTCGACGGGGATGTGAACGGGC
ATAAATTTAGTGTGAGAGGGGAGGGCGAGGGCGATGCCACTAACGGGAAGCTTACCCTCAAGTTCATTTG
TACCACCGGCAAGCTTCCTGTCCCCTGGCCTACCCTCGTCACCACACTCACATACGGCGTGCAGTGCTTT
TCCAGGTACCCAGACCACATGAAGCGGCACGACTTCTTTAAGTCCGCCATGCCCGAGGGATACGTGCAGG
AGCGGACCATCAGCTTTAAGGATGACGGGACATACAAGACAAGAGCCGAGGTGAAGTTCGAGGGGGACAC
TCTGGTGAACCGGATTGAGCTGAAGGGGATTGATTTTAAGGAGGATGGGAACATCCTGGGCCACAAGCTG
GAGTACAACTTTAACTCCCATAACGTGTACATCACCGCCGACAAGCAGAAGAACGGGATCAAAGCCAACT
TCAAGATCCGGCACAACGTCGAAGATGGCAGCGTCCAGCTGGCCGATCACTACCAGCAAAACACACCAAT
TGGGGACGGACCCGTGCTGTTGCCCGACAACCACTACTTGAGCACACAGAGCGTCTTGAGCAAAGACCCA
AACGAGAAGAGGGATCACATGGTCTTGAAGGAGAGGGTGACTGCCGCTGGGATTACACACGGCATGGACG
AGCTCTATAAGGGAAGCGGAGCGACGAATTTTAGTCTACTGAAACAAGCGGGAGACGTGGAGGAAAACCC
TGGACCTATGGTGTCTAAGGGCGAAGAGCTGATTAAGGAGAACATGCACATGAAGCTGTACATGGAGGGC
ACCGTGAACAACCACCACTTCAAGTGCACATCCGAGGGCGAAGGCAAGCCCTACGAGGGCACCCAGACCA
TGAGAATCAAGGTGGTCGAGGGCGGCCCTCTCCCCTTCGCCTTCGACATCCTGGCTACCAGCTTCATGTA
CGGCAGCAGAACCTTCATCAACCACACCCAGGGCATCCCCGATTTCTTTAAGCAGTCCTTCCCTGAGGGC
TTCACATGGGAGAGAGTCACCACATACGAAGACGGGGGCGTGCTGACCGCTACCCAGGACACCAGCCTCC
AGGACGGCTGCCTCATCTACAACGTCAAGATCAGAGGGGTGAACTTCCCATCCAACGGCCCTGTGATGCA
GAAGAAAACACTCGGCTGGGAGGCCAACACCGAGATGCTGTACCCCGCTGACGGCGGCCTGGAAGGCAGA
ACCGACATGGCCCTGAAGCTCGTGGGCGGGGGCCACCTGATCTGCAACTTCAAGACCACATACAGATCCA
AGAAACCCGCTAAGAACCTCAAGATGCCCGGCGTCTACTATGTGGACCACAGACTGGAAAGAATCAAGGA
GGCCGACAAAGAGACCTACGTCGAGCAGCACGAGGTGGCTGTGGCCAGATACTGCGACCTCCCTAGCAAA
CTGGGGCACAAACTTAATGGCATGGACGAGCTGTACAAGTGATAACGCCTGCTGGAAGATGAAGATGGAC
CGGTGGAACAAAAACTTATTTCTGAAGAAGATCTGTGATAGCGGCCGCACTCCTCAGGTGCAGGCTGCCT
ATCAGAAGGTGGTGGCTGGTGTGGCCAATGCCCTGGCTCACAAATACCACTGAGATCTTTTTCCCTCTGC
CAAAAATTATGGGGACATCATGAAGCCCCTTGAGCATCTGACTTCTGGCTAATAAAGGAAATTTATTTTC
ATTGCAATAGTGTGTTGGAATTTTTTGTGTCTCTCACTCGGAAGGACATATGGGAGGGCAAATCATTTAA
AACATCAGAATGAGTATTTGGTTTAGAGTTTGGCAACATATGCCCATATGCTGGCTGCCATGAACAAAGG
TTGGCTATAAAGAGGTCATCAGTATATGAAACAGCCCCCTGCTGTCCATTCCTTATTCCATAGAAAAGCC
TTGACTTGAGGTTAGATTTTTTTTATATTTTGTTTTGTGTTATTTTTTTCTTTAACATCCCTAAAATTTT
CCTTACATGTTTTACTAGCCAGATTTTTCCTCCTCTCCTGACTACTCCCAGTCATAGCTGTCCCTCTTCT
CTTATGGAGATCCCTCGACCTGCAGCCCAAGCTTGGCGTAATCATGGTCATAGCTGTTTCCTGTGTGAAA
TTGTTATCCGCTCACAATTCCACACAACATACGAGCCGGAAGCATAAAGTGTAAAGCCTGGGGTGCCTAA
TGAGTGAGCTAACTCACATTAATTGCGTTGCGCTCACTGCCCGCTTTCCAGTCGGGAAACCTGTCGTGCC
AGCGGATCCGCATCTCAATTAGTCAGCAACCATAGTCCCGCCCCTAACTCCGCCCATCCCGCCCCTAACT
CCGCCCAGTTCCGCCCATTCTCCGCCCCATGGCTGACTAATTTTTTTTATTTATGCAGAGGCCGAGGCCG
CCTCGGCCTCTGAGCTATTCCAGAAGTAGTGAGGAGGCTTTTTTGGAGGCCTAGGCTTTTGCAAAAAGCT
AACTTGTTTATTGCAGCTTATAATGGTTACAAATAAAGCAATAGCATCACAAATTTCACAAATAAAGCAT
TTTTTTCACTGCATTCTAGTTGTGGTTTGTCCAAACTCATCAATGTATCTTATCATGTCTGGATCCGCTG
CATTAATGAATCGGCCAACGCGCGGGGAGAGGCGGTTTGCGTATTGGGCGCTCTTCCGCTTCCTCGCTCA
CTGACTCGCTGCGCTCGGTCGTTCGGCTGCGGCGAGCGGTATCAGCTCACTCAAAGGCGGTAATACGGTT
ATCCACAGAATCAGGGGATAACGCAGGAAAGAACATGTGAGCAAAAGGCCAGCAAAAGGCCAGGAACCGT
AAAAAGGCCGCGTTGCTGGCGTTTTTCCATAGGCTCCGCCCCCCTGACGAGCATCACAAAAATCGACGCT
CAAGTCAGAGGTGGCGAAACCCGACAGGACTATAAAGATACCAGGCGTTTCCCCCTGGAAGCTCCCTCGT
GCGCTCTCCTGTTCCGACCCTGCCGCTTACCGGATACCTGTCCGCCTTTCTCCCTTCGGGAAGCGTGGCG
CTTTCTCATAGCTCACGCTGTAGGTATCTCAGTTCGGTGTAGGTCGTTCGCTCCAAGCTGGGCTGTGTGC
ACGAACCCCCCGTTCAGCCCGACCGCTGCGCCTTATCCGGTAACTATCGTCTTGAGTCCAACCCGGTAAG
ACACGACTTATCGCCACTGGCAGCAGCCACTGGTAACAGGATTAGCAGAGCGAGGTATGTAGGCGGTGCT
ACAGAGTTCTTGAAGTGGTGGCCTAACTACGGCTACACTAGAAGAACAGTATTTGGTATCTGCGCTCTGC
TGAAGCCAGTTACCTTCGGAAAAAGAGTTGGTAGCTCTTGATCCGGCAAACAAACCACCGCTGGTAGCGG
TGGTTTTTTTGTTTGCAAGCAGCAGATTACGCGCAGAAAAAAAGGATCTCAAGAAGATCCTTTGATCTTT
TCTACGGGGTCTGACGCTCAGTGGAACGAAAACTCACGTTAAGGGATTTTGGTCATGAGATTATCAAAAA
GGATCTTCACCTAGATCCTTTTAAATTAAAAATGAAGTTTTAAATCAATCTAAAGTATATATGAGTAAAC
TTGGTCTGACAGTTACCAATGCTTAATCAGTGAGGCACCTATCTCAGCGATCTGTCTATTTCGTTCATCC
ATAGTTGCCTGACTCCCCGTCGTGTAGATAACTACGATACGGGAGGGCTTACCATCTGGCCCCAGTGCTG
CAATGATACCGCGAGACCCACGCTCACCGGCTCCAGATTTATCAGCAATAAACCAGCCAGCCGGAAGGGC
CGAGCGCAGAAGTGGTCCTGCAACTTTATCCGCCTCCATCCAGTCTATTAATTGTTGCCGGGAAGCTAGA
GTAAGTAGTTCGCCAGTTAATAGTTTGCGCAACGTTGTTGCCATTGCTACAGGCATCGTGGTGTCACGCT
CGTCGTTTGGTATGGCTTCATTCAGCTCCGGTTCCCAACGATCAAGGCGAGTTACATGATCCCCCATGTT
GTGCAAAAAAGCGGTTAGCTCCTTCGGTCCTCCGATCGTTGTCAGAAGTAAGTTGGCCGCAGTGTTATCA
CTCATGGTTATGGCAGCACTGCATAATTCTCTTACTGTCATGCCATCCGTAAGATGCTTTTCTGTGACTG
GTGAGTACTCAACCAAGTCATTCTGAGAATAGTGTATGCGGCGACCGAGTTGCTCTTGCCCGGCGTCAAT
ACGGGATAATACCGCGCCACATAGCAGAACTTTAAAAGTGCTCATCATTGGAAAACGTTCTTCGGGGCGA
AAACTCTCAAGGATCTTACCGCTGTTGAGATCCAGTTCGATGTAACCCACTCGTGCACCCAACTGATCTT
CAGCATCTTTTACTTTCACCAGCGTTTCTGGGTGAGCAAAAACAGGAAGGCAAAATGCCGCAAAAAAGGG
AATAAGGGCGACACGGAAATGTTGAATACTCATACTCTTCCTTTTTCAATATTATTGAAGCATTTATCAG
GGTTATTGTCTCATGAGCGGATACATATTTGAATGTATTTAGAAAAATAAACAAATAGGGGTTCCGCGCA
CATTTCCCCGAAAAGTGCCACCTGGGTCGACATTGATTATTGACTAGTTATTAATAGTAATCAATTACGG
GGTCATTAGTTCATAGCCCATATATGGAGTTCCGCGTTACATAACTTACGGTAAATGGCCCGCCTGGCTG
ACCGCCCAACGACCCCCGCCCATTGACGTCAATAATGACGTATGTTCCCATAGTAACGCCAATAGGGACT
TTCCATTGACGTCAATGGGTGGAGTATTTACGGTAAACTGCCCACTTGGCAGTACATCAAGTGTATCATA
TGCCAAGTACGCCCCCTATTGACGTCAATGACGGTAAATGGCCCGCCTGG
