[The description below was written by a language model from this plasmid's Addgene catalogue record.]
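Description:
pCAG-GFP-PQRv3-RFP is a mammalian expression plasmid of about 6.3 kb built on the pCAG backbone. It is maintained in E. coli as a high-copy plasmid under ampicillin selection. The record lists no mammalian selection marker and gives no feature table, so the origin of replication, polyadenylation signal and other backbone details are not specified here. Expression of the payload is driven by the chicken beta-actin promoter of the CAG cassette, a strong, broadly active promoter in mammalian cells.

The insert is a single open reading frame in which superfolder GFP (sfGFP, about 717 bp) is followed by a Protein Quantitation Reporter (PQR, version 3) linker and then the red fluorescent protein TagRFP-T (about 732 bp). All coding parts were synthesized and assembled by Gibson cloning. The record describes the two fluorescent proteins as sharing one promoter in a bicistronic-style arrangement. It also notes that a residual PQR peptide remains on the C-terminus of GFP. This is consistent with a co-translational separation of the upstream and downstream proteins, as with 2A-type sequences, rather than a stable fusion. Because both proteins come from the same transcript and translation event, they should be made in a fixed ratio, so the fluorescence of the downstream reporter can serve as a readout of how much upstream protein was produced.

In this construct GFP stands in for a protein of interest. The green-to-red relationship can therefore be measured directly in single living cells, which makes the plasmid suited to use as a validation or calibration control for the PQR approach. It could also serve as a template for replacing GFP with another gene to quantify its protein output in mammalian cells.
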