Addgene plasmid #73951: pCAG-GFP-PQRv3-RFP
Purpose: Protein Quantitation Reporter (PQR) to quantify a protein of interest in mammalian cells.
Depositing lab: Brian Chen. Publication: Quantification of Protein Levels in Single Living Cells. Lo CA, Kays I, Emran F, Lin TJ, Cvetkovska V, Chen BE. Cell Rep. 2015 Dec 22;13(11):2634-44. doi: 10.1016/j.celrep.2015.11.048. Epub 2015 Dec 10. PubMed 26686644.
Backbone
  Vector backbone: pCAG
  Backbone manufacturer: Connie Cepko
  Backbone size w/o insert (bp): 4796
  Total vector size (bp): 6306
  Vector type: Mammalian Expression
Growth in bacteria
  Bacterial resistance: Ampicillin, 100 μg/mL
  Growth temperature: 37°C
  Growth strain: DH5alpha
  Copy number: High Copy
Gene/Insert 1
  Gene/Insert name: sfGFP (superfolder GFP)
  Species: H. sapiens (human), M. musculus (mouse), R. norvegicus (rat), Synthetic
  Insert size (bp): 717
  Promoter: Chicken beta actin
  Tag / fusion protein: A residual PQR peptide wii be left at the C-terminal of GFP
  Cloning method: Gibson Cloning
  Sequencing primers: 5′ GCAACGTGCTGGTTATTGTG; 3′ TGAAGTGGTGGTTGTTCACG
Gene/Insert 2
  Gene/Insert name: RFP (alt name: TagRFP-T)
  Species: H. sapiens (human), M. musculus (mouse), R. norvegicus (rat)
  Insert size (bp): 732
  Promoter: Chicken beta actin (shared with sfGFP as in a bicistronic element)
  Cloning method: Gibson Cloning
  Sequencing primers: 5′ GTTGCCCGACAACCACTACT; 3′ CCCATAATTTTTGGCAGAGG
Resource information
  A portion of this plasmid was derived from a plasmid made by: all genes were synthesized
Terms and licenses: Academic/Nonprofit Terms; Industry Terms: Not Available to Industry
How to cite: pCAG-GFP-PQRv3-RFP was a gift from Brian Chen (Addgene plasmid # 73951 ; http://n2t.net/addgene:73951 ; RRID:Addgene_73951)
